>Addgene plasmid #245785 | pSmBtA3-3AF | addgene full sequence | sequence record 488537 | Addgene NGS Result
GACGGATCGGGAGATCTCCCGATCCCCTATGGTGCACTCTCAGTACAATCTGCTCTGATGCCGCATAGTT
AAGCCAGTATCTGCTCCCTGCTTGTGTGTTGGAGGTCGCTGAGTAGTGCGCGAGCAAAATTTAAGCTACA
ACAAGGCAAGGCTTGACCGACAATTGCATGAAGAATCTGCTTAGGGTTAGGCGTTTTGCGCTGCTTCGCG
ATGTACGGGCCAGATATACGCGTTGACATTGATTATTGACTAGTTATTAATAGTAATCAATTACGGGGTC
ATTAGTTCATAGCCCATATATGGAGTTCCGCGTTACATAACTTACGGTAAATGGCCCGCCTGGCTGACCG
CCCAACGACCCCCGCCCATTGACGTCAATAATGACGTATGTTCCCATAGTAACGCCAATAGGGACTTTCC
ATTGACGTCAATGGGTGGAGTATTTACGGTAAACTGCCCACTTGGCAGTACATCAAGTGTATCATATGCC
AAGTACGCCCCCTATTGACGTCAATGACGGTAAATGGCCCGCCTGGCATTATGCCCAGTACATGACCTTA
TGGGACTTTCCTACTTGGCAGTACATCTACGTATTAGTCATCGCTATTACCATGGTGATGCGGTTTTGGC
AGTACATCAATGGGCGTGGATAGCGGTTTGACTCACGGGGATTTCCAAGTCTCCACCCCATTGACGTCAA
TGGGAGTTTGTTTTGGCACCAAAATCAACGGGACTTTCCAAAATGTCGTAACAACTCCGCCCCATTGACG
CAAATGGGCGGTAGGCGTGTACGGTGGGAGGTCTATATAAGCAGAGCTCTCTGGCTAACTAGAGAACCCA
CTGCTTACTGGCTTATCGAAATTAATACGACTCACTATAGGGAGACCCAAGCTGGAATTCACCACCATGG
TGACCGGCTACCGGCTGTTCGAGGAGATTCTCTCCGGACTTAAGTCTCGGCGAGCGCTCGACTCCATGGG
GGAGAAACCCGGGACCAGGGTCTTCAAGAAATCGAGTCCTAACTGCAAGCTCACCGTGTACCTAGGCAAG
CGGGACTTTGTGGACCACCTGGACAAAGTGGACCCTGTAGATGGTGTGGTGCTAGTGGATCCGGACTACT
TGAAGGACCGCAAAGTGTTTGTGACCCTCACGTGCGCCTTTCGCTATGGCCGCGAAGACCTGGACGTCCT
GGGCTTGTCCTTCCGCAAAGACCTGTTCATCGCCAACTACCAGGCCTTCCCTCCAACACCTAACCCACCT
AGACCACCTACGCGTCTGCAGGAGCGGCTGCTGAGGAAGCTGGGCCAGCATGCCCACCCCTTTTTTTTCA
CAATACCCCAGAACCTGCCCTGCTCCGTCACCCTACAGCCAGGCCCAGAGGATACGGGGAAGGCTTGCGG
GGTCGACTTTGAGATTCGAGCCTTCTGCGCCAAATCACTAGAAGAGAAAAGCCACAAACGGAACTCCGTA
CGTCTGGTGATCCGAAAGGTGCAGTTTGCCCCAGAGAAACCAGGGCCCCAGCCTTCAGCTGAAACCACAC
GCCACTTCCTCATGTCTGACCGGTCCCTGCACCTTGAGGCTTCACTGGACAAGGAGCTGTACTACCACGG
GGAGCCCCTCAATGTCAATGTCCACGTCACCAATAACTCCACCAAGACTGTCAAGAAGATCAAAGTCTCT
GTGAGACAGTACGCCGACATCTGCCTCTTCAGCACCGCCCAGTACAAGTGCCCCGTGGCTCAGGTCGAAC
AAGATGACCAGGTGTCGCCCAGTTCCACGTTCTGTAAGGTGTACACCATAACCCCGCTGCTCAGCAACAA
CCGGGAGAAGCGCGGCCTCGCTCTAGATGGGAAGCTCAAGCACGAGGACACCAACCTGGCCTCGAGCACC
ATTGTGAAGGAGGGTGCCAACAAGGAGGTGCTGGGGATACTGGTGTCCTACAGGGTCAAGGTGAAGCTGG
TGGTGTCACGAGGCGGGGATGTCTCAGTGGAGCTGCCATTTGTTCTCATGCACCCCAAGCCCCATGATCA
CATCGCCCTTCCCAGGCCCCAGTCAGCTGTTCCTGAAACAGATGCCCCCGTGGACACCAACCTCATTGAA
TTTGAAACCAACTATGCCACAGACGACGACGCCGCGGCTGAAGACTTTGCCCGGCTGCGGCTCAAGGGGC
TGAAGGACGAGGACTATGACGACCAGTTCTGTATCGATGATTACAAGGATGACGACGATAAGTAGAAGCT
TGGCCCTATTCTATAGTGTCACCTAAATGCTAGAGCTCGCTGATCAGCCTCGACTGTGCCTTCTAGTTGC
CAGCCATCTGTTGTTTGCCCCTCCCCCGTGCCTTCCTTGACCCTGGAAGGTGCCACTCCCACTGTCCTTT
CCTAATAAAATGAGGAAATTGCATCGCATTGTCTGAGTAGGTGTCATTCTATTCTGGGGGGTGGGGTGGG
GCAGGACAGCAAGGGGGAGGATTGGGAAGACAATAGCAGGCATGCTGGGGATGCGGTGGGCTCTATGGCT
TCTGAGGCGGAAAGAACCAGCTGGGGCTCTAGGGGGTATCCCC
[124 nt withheld, positions 2564-2687]
C
[91 nt withheld, positions 2689-2779]
A
[49 nt withheld, positions 2781-2829]
CCTTTGACGTTGGAGTCCACGTTCTTT
[37 nt withheld, positions 2857-2893]
ACCCTATCTCGGTCTATTCTTTTGATTTATAAGGGATTTTGCCGATTTCGGCCTATTGGTTAAAAAATGA
GCTGATTTAACAAAAATTTAACGCGAATTAATTCTGTGGAATGTGTGTCAGTTAGGGTGTGGAAAGTCCC
CAGGCTCCCCAGCAGGCAGAAGTATGCAAAGCATGCATCTCAATTAGTCAGCAACCAGGTGTGGAAAGTC
CCCAGGCTCCCCAGCAGGCAGAAGTATGCAAAGCATGCATCTCAATTAGTCAGCAACCATAGTCCCGCCC
CTAACTCCGCCCATCCCGCCCCTAACTCCGCCCAGTTCCGCCCATTCTCCGCCCCATGGCTGACTAATTT
TTTTTATTTATGCAGAGGCCGAGGCCGCCTCTGCCTCTGAGCTATTCCAGAAGTAGTGAGGAGGCTTTTT
TGGAGGCCTAGGCTTTTGCAAAAAGCTCCCGGGAGCTTGTATATCCATTTTCGGATCTGATCAAGAGACA
GGATGAGGATCGTTTCGCATGATTGAACAAGATGGATTGCACGCAGGTTCTCCGGCCGCTTGGGTGGAGA
GGCTATTCGGCTATGACTGGGCACAACAGACAATCGGCTGCTCTGATGCCGCCGTGTTCCGGCTGTCAGC
GCAGGGGCGCCCGGTTCTTTTTGTCAAGACCGACCTGTCCGGTGCCCTGAATGAACTGCAGGACGAGGCA
GCGCGGCTATCGTGGCTGGCCACGACGGGCGTTCCTTGCGCAGCTGTGCTCGACGTTGTCACTGAAGCGG
GAAGGGACTGGCTGCTATTGGGCGAAGTGCCGGGGCAGGATCTCCTGTCATCTCACCTTGCTCCTGCCGA
GAAAGTATCCATCATGGCTGATGCAATGCGGCGGCTGCATACGCTTGATCCGGCTACCTGCCCATTCGAC
CACCAAGCGAAACATCGCATCGAGCGAGCACGTACTCGGATGGAAGCCGGTCTTGTCGATCAGGATGATC
TGGACGAAGAGCATCAGGGGCTCGCGCCAGCCGAACTGTTCGCCAGGCTCAAGGCGCGCATGCCCGACGG
CGAGGATCTCGTCGTGACCCATGGCGATGCCTGCTTGCCGAATATCATGGTGGAAAATGGCCGCTTTTCT
GGATTCATCGACTGTGGCCGGCTGGGTGTGGCGGACCGCTATCAGGACATAGCGTTGGCTACCCGTGATA
TTGCTGAAGAGCTTGGCGGCGAATGGGCTGACCGCTTCCTCGTGCTTTACGGTATCGCCGCTCCCGATTC
GCAGCGCATCGCCTTCTATCGCCTTCTTGACGAGTTCTTCTGAGCGGGACTCTGGGGTTCGAAATGACCG
ACCAAGCGACGCCCAACCTGCCATCACGAGATTTCGATTCCACCGCCGCCTTCTATGAAAGGTTGGGCTT
CGGAATCGTTTTCCGGGACGCCGGCTGGATGATCCTCCAGCGCGGGGATCTCATGCTGGAGTTCTTCGCC
CACCCCAACTTGTTTATTGCAGCTTATAATGGTTACAAATAAAGCAATAGCATCACAAATTTCACAAATA
AAGCATTTTTTTCACTGCATTCTAGTTGTGGTTTGTCCAAACTCATCAATGTATCTTATCATGTCTGTAT
ACCGTCGACCTCTAGCTAGAGCTTGGCGTAATCATGGTCATAGCTGTTTCCTGTGTGAAATTGTTATCCG
CTCACAATTCCACACAACATACGAGCCGGAAGCATAAAGTGTAAAGCCTGGGGTGCCTAATGAGTGAGCT
AACTCACATTAATTGCGTTGCGCTCACTGCCCGCTTTCCAGTCGGGAAACCTGTCGTGCCAGCTGCATTA
ATGAATCGGCCAACGCGCGGGGAGAGGCGGTTTGCGTATTGGGCGCTCTTCCGCTTCCTCGCTCACTGAC
TCGCTGCGCTCGGTCGTTCGGCTGCGGCGAGCGGTATCAGCTCACTCAAAGGCGGTAATACGGTTATCCA
CAGAATCAGGGGATAACGCAGGAAAGAACATGTGAGCAAAAGGCCAGCAAAAGGCCAGGAACCGTAAAAA
GGCCGCGTTGCTGGCGTTTTTCCATAGGCTCCGCCCCCCTGACGAGCATCACAAAAATCGACGCTCAAGT
CAGAGGTGGCGAAACCCGACAGGACTATAAAGATACCAGGCGTTTCCCCCTGGAAGCTCCCTCGTGCGCT
CTCCTGTTCCGACCCTGCCGCTTACCGGATACCTGTCCGCCTTTCTCCCTTCGGGAAGCGTGGCGCTTTC
TCATAGCTCACGCTGTAGGTATCTCAGTTCGGTGTAGGTCGTTCGCTCCAAGCTGGGCTGTGTGCACGAA
CCCCCCGTTCAGCCCGACCGCTGCGCCTTATCCGGTAACTATCGTCTTGAGTCCAACCCGGTAAGACACG
ACTTATCGCCACTGGCAGCAGCCACTGGTAACAGGATTAGCAGAGCGAGGTATGTAGGCGGTGCTACAGA
GTTCTTGAAGTGGTGGCCTAACTACGGCTACACTAGAAGAACAGTATTTGGTATCTGCGCTCTGCTGAAG
CCAGTTACCTTCGGAAAAAGAGTTGGTAGCTCTTGATCCGGCAAACAAACCACCGCTGGTAGCGGTGGTT
TTTTTGTTTGCAAGCAGCAGATTACGCGCAGAAAAAAAGGATCTCAAGAAGATCCTTTGATCTTTTCTAC
GGGGTCTGACGCTCAGTGGAACGAAAACTCACGTTAAGGGATTTTGGTCATGAGATTATCAAAAAGGATC
TTCACCTAGATCCTTTTAAATTAAAAATGAAGTTTTAAATCAATCTAAAGTATATATGAGTAAACTTGGT
CTGACAGTTACCAATGCTTAATCAGTGAGGCACCTATCTCAGCGATCTGTCTATTTCGTTCATCCATAGT
TGCCTGACTCCCCGTCGTGTAGATAACTACGATACGGGAGGGCTTACCATCTGGCCCCAGTGCTGCAATG
ATACCGCGAGACCCACGCTCACCGGCTCCAGATTTATCAGCAATAAACCAGCCAGCCGGAAGGGCCGAGC
GCAGAAGTGGTCCTGCAACTTTATCCGCCTCCATCCAGTCTATTAATTGTTGCCGGGAAGCTAGAGTAAG
TAGTTCGCCAGTTAATAGTTTGCGCAACGTTGTTGCCATTGCTACAGGCATCGTGGTGTCACGCTCGTCG
TTTGGTATGGCTTCATTCAGCTCCGGTTCCCAACGATCAAGGCGAGTTACATGATCCCCCATGTTGTGCA
AAAAAGCGGTTAGCTCCTTCGGTCCTCCGATCGTTGTCAGAAGTAAGTTGGCCGCAGTGTTATCACTCAT
GGTTATGGCAGCACTGCATAATTCTCTTACTGTCATGCCATCCGTAAGATGCTTTTCTGTGACTGGTGAG
TACTCAACCAAGTCATTCTGAGAATAGTGTATGCGGCGACCGAGTTGCTCTTGCCCGGCGTCAATACGGG
ATAATACCGCGCCACATAGCAGAACTTTAAAAGTGCTCATCATTGGAAAACGTTCTTCGGGGCGAAAACT
CTCAAGGATCTTACCGCTGTTGAGATCCAGTTCGATGTAACCCACTCGTGCACCCAACTGATCTTCAGCA
TCTTTTACTTTCACCAGCGTTTCTGGGTGAGCAAAAACAGGAAGGCAAAATGCCGCAAAAAAGGGAATAA
GGGCGACACGGAAATGTTGAATACTCATACTCTTCCTTTTTCAATATTATTGAAGCATTTATCAGGGTTA
TTGTCTCATGAGCGGATACATATTTGAATGTATTTAGAAAAATAAACAAATAGGGGTTCCGCGCACATTT
CCCCGAAAAGTGCCACCTGACGTC
Features (pLannotate 1.2.2; 22 found; start..end, strand, type, name):
     28..80      -  misc_feature   bom (fragment): basis of mobility region from pBR322
    235..614     +  enhancer       CMV enhancer: human cytomegalovirus immediate early enhancer
    615..818     +  promoter       CMV promoter: human cytomegalovirus (CMV) immediate early promoter
    814..847     +  LTR            5' LTR (truncated) (fragment): truncated 5' long terminal repeat (LTR) from HIV-1
    863..881     +  promoter       T7 promoter: promoter for bacteriophage T7 RNA polymerase
    976..2202    +  CDS            ARRB2: ARRB2_HUMAN - Also known as ARB2, ARR2. Experimental evidence at protein level: Swiss-Prot protein existence level 1. Functions in regulating agonist-mediated G-protein coupled receptor (GPCR) signaling by mediating both receptor desensitization and resensitization processes. During homologous desensitization, beta- arrestins bind to the GPRK-phosphorylated receptor and sterically preclude its coupling to the cognate G-protein; the binding appears to require additional receptor determinants exposed only in the active receptor conformation. The beta-arrestins target many receptors for internali
   2209..2232    +  CDS            3xFLAG (fragment): three tandem FLAG® epitope tags
   2250..2268    -  promoter       SP6 promoter: promoter for bacteriophage SP6 RNA polymerase
   2294..2518    +  polyA_signal   bGH poly(A) signal: bovine growth hormone polyadenylation signal
   2522..2543    +  promoter       SV40 promoter (fragment): SV40 enhancer and early promoter
   2564..2992    +  rep_origin     f1 ori (sequence partly withheld): f1 bacteriophage origin of replication; arrow indicates direction of (+) strand synthesis
   3006..3335    +  promoter       SV40 promoter: SV40 enhancer and early promoter
   3402..4193    +  CDS            neo: KKA2_KLEPN - Also known as kan, nptII. Experimental evidence at protein level: Swiss-Prot protein existence level 1. Resistance to kanamycin, neomycin, paromomycin, ribostamycin, butirosin and gentamicin B. From Klebsiella pneumoniae.
   4217..4375    +  CDS            ble (fragment): BLE_KLEPN - Experimental evidence at protein level: Swiss-Prot protein existence level 1. Binding protein with a strong affinity to the bleomycin family of antibiotics. Binds to CL990; an antimitotic-antibiotic compound. From Klebsiella pneumoniae.
   4370..4491    +  polyA_signal   SV40 poly(A) signal: SV40 polyadenylation signal
   4564..4580    -  protein_bind   lac operator: The lac repressor binds to the lac operator to inhibit transcription in E. coli. This inhibition can be relieved by adding lactose or isopropyl-β-D-thiogalactopyranoside (IPTG). lac repressor encoded by lacI
   4588..4618    -  promoter       lac promoter: promoter for the E. coli lac operon
   4633..4654    -  protein_bind   CAP binding site: CAP binding activates transcription in the presence of cAMP. E. coli catabolite activator protein
   4667..4759    -  CDS            lacI (fragment): lac repressor; lacI; The lac repressor binds to the lac operator to inhibit transcription in E. coli. This inhibition can be relieved by adding lactose or isopropyl-β-D-thiogalactopyranoside (IPTG).
   4942..5530    -  rep_origin     ori: high-copy-number ColE1/pMB1/pBR322/pUC origin of replication
   5701..6561    -  CDS            AmpR: β-lactamase; bla; confers resistance to ampicillin, carbenicillin, and related antibiotics
   6562..6666    -  promoter       AmpR promoter: bla
