[The description below was written by a language model from this plasmid's Addgene catalogue record and pLannotate feature annotations shown in this document.]
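Description:
pSmBtA3-3AF is a mammalian expression plasmid built on the pcDNA3 backbone that drives production of a mutant bovine arrestin-3 carrying an N-terminal SmBiT tag and a C-terminal Flag epitope. It is maintained in E. coli through a high-copy ColE1/pUC-type origin and selected with ampicillin via the β-lactamase gene. An f1 origin is also present. For mammalian cells, the backbone carries a neomycin phosphotransferase gene under the SV40 early promoter with an SV40 polyadenylation signal, which in principle allows G418 selection of stable lines.

The expression cassette consists of the CMV immediate-early enhancer and promoter, the tagged arrestin open reading frame cloned between EcoRI and HindIII, and the bovine growth hormone polyadenylation signal. T7 and SP6 promoters flank the insert, as is standard for pcDNA3. The automated annotation labels the coding region by similarity to human ARRB2 (β-arrestin-2), which is the non-visual arrestin commonly called arrestin-3. The catalogue's Entrez link to ARR3 appears to reflect this naming ambiguity. A short match to a 3xFLAG fragment just downstream corresponds to the single Flag tag. The SmBiT peptide is too small to have been annotated, but would lie in the unannotated stretch upstream of the arrestin sequence.

The insert carries three alanine substitutions (I385A, V386A, F387A), the "3A" mutation in the arrestin C-terminal region. SmBiT is the small fragment of split NanoLuc luciferase, so this fusion is suited to complementation assays in which luminescence reports proximity to an LgBiT-tagged partner. The associated publication concerns the structural requirements of arrestin-3 for GPCR binding and JNK3 activation. The Flag tag permits immunodetection or pulldown.
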