Addgene plasmid #245785: pSmBtA3-3AF
Purpose: Expression of mutated bovine arrestin-3 (I385A, V386A, F387A) tagged with SmBiT and Flag in mammalian cells
Depositing lab: Vsevolod Gurevich. Depositing organization: Vanderbilt University. Publication: GPCR Binding and JNK3 Activation by Arrestin-3 Have Different Structural Requirements. Zheng C, Weinstein LD, Nguyen KK, Grewal A, Gurevich EV, Gurevich VV. Cells. 2023 Jun 6;12(12):1563. doi: 10.3390/cells12121563. PubMed 37371033.
Backbone
  Vector backbone: pcDNA3
  Backbone size w/o insert (bp): 5400
  Vector type: Mammalian Expression
Growth in bacteria
  Bacterial resistance: Ampicillin, 100 μg/mL
  Growth temperature: 37°C
  Growth strain: DH5alpha
  Copy number: High Copy
Gene/Insert
  Gene/Insert name: arrestin-3
  Species: B. taurus (bovine)
  Insert size (bp): 1400
  Mutation: I385A, V386A, F387A
  Entrez Gene: ARR3
  Promoter: CMV
  Tag / fusion protein: SmBiT (N terminal on insert); Flag (C terminal on insert)
  Cloning method: Restriction Enzyme; 5′ cloning site EcoRI (unknown if destroyed); 3′ cloning site HindIII (unknown if destroyed)
Terms and licenses: Academic/Nonprofit Terms; Industry Terms: Not Available to Industry
How to cite: pSmBtA3-3AF was a gift from Vsevolod Gurevich (Addgene plasmid # 245785 ; http://n2t.net/addgene:245785 ; RRID:Addgene_245785)
